>Addgene plasmid #210190 | LentiV2-mU6-evopreQ1 | addgene full sequence | sequence record 424543 | Addgene NGS Result
TGGTGATGCGGTTTTGGCAGTACATCAATGGGCGTGGATAGCGGTTTGACTCACGGGGATTTCCAAGTCT
CCACCCCATTGACGTCAATGGGAGTTTGTTTTGGCACCAAAATCAACGGGACTTTCCAAAATGTCGTAAC
AACTCCGCCCCATTGACGCAAATGGGCGGTAGGCGTGTACGGTGGGAGGTCTATATAAGCAGCGCGTTTT
GCCTGTACTGGGTCTCTCTGGTTAGACCAGATCTGAGCCTGGGAGCTCTCTGGCTAACTAGGGAACCCAC
TGCTTAAGCCTCAATAAAGCTTGCCTTGAGTGCTTCAAGTAGTGTGTGCCCGTCTGTTGTGTGACTCTGG
TAACTAGAGATCCCTCAGACCCTTTTAGTCAGTGTGGAAAATCTCTAGCAGTGGCGCCCGAACAGGGACT
TGAAAGCGAAAGGGAAACCAGAGGAGCTCTCTCGACGCAGGACTCGGCTTGCTGAAGCGCGCACGGCAAG
AGGCGAGGGGCGGCGACTGGTGAGTACGCCAAAAATTTTGACTAGCGGAGGCTAGAAGGAGAGAGATGGG
TGCGAGAGCGTCAGTATTAAGCGGGGGAGAATTAGATCGCGATGGGAAAAAATTCGGTTAAGGCCAGGGG
GAAAGAAAAAATATAAATTAAAACATATAGTATGGGCAAGCAGGGAGCTAGAACGATTCGCAGTTAATCC
TGGCCTGTTAGAAACATCAGAAGGCTGTAGACAAATACTGGGACAGCTACAACCATCCCTTCAGACAGGA
TCAGAAGAACTTAGATCATTATATAATACAGTAGCAACCCTCTATTGTGTGCATCAAAGGATAGAGATAA
AAGACACCAAGGAAGCTTTAGACAAGATAGAGGAAGAGCAAAACAAAAGTAAGACCACCGCACAGCAAGC
GGCCGCTGATCTTCAGACCTGGAGGAGGAGATATGAGGGACAATTGGAGAAGTGAATTATATAAATATAA
AGTAGTAAAAATTGAACCATTAGGAGTAGCACCCACCAAGGCAAAGAGAAGAGTGGTGCAGAGAGAAAAA
AGAGCAGTGGGAATAGGAGCTTTGTTCCTTGGGTTCTTGGGAGCAGCAGGAAGCACTATGGGCGCAGCGT
CAATGACGCTGACGGTACAGGCCAGACAATTATTGTCTGGTATAGTGCAGCAGCAGAACAATTTGCTGAG
GGCTATTGAGGCGCAACAGCATCTGTTGCAACTCACAGTCTGGGGCATCAAGCAGCTCCAGGCAAGAATC
CTGGCTGTGGAAAGATACCTAAAGGATCAACAGCTCCTGGGGATTTGGGGTTGCTCTGGAAAACTCATTT
GCACCACTGCTGTGCCTTGGAATGCTAGTTGGAGTAATAAATCTCTGGAACAGATTTGGAATCACACGAC
CTGGATGGAGTGGGACAGAGAAATTAACAATTACACAAGCTTAATACACTCCTTAATTGAAGAATCGCAA
AACCAGCAAGAAAAGAATGAACAAGAATTATTGGAATTAGATAAATGGGCAAGTTTGTGGAATTGGTTTA
ACATAACAAATTGGCTGTGGTATATAAAATTATTCATAATGATAGTAGGAGGCTTGGTAGGTTTAAGAAT
AGTTTTTGCTGTACTTTCTATAGTGAATATCCCTGCCTAACTCTATTCACCATTATCGTTTCAGACCCAC
CTCCCAACCCCGAGGGGACCCGACAGGCCCGAAGGAATAGAAGAAGAAGGTGGAGAGAGAGACAGAGACA
GATCCATTCGATTAGTGAACGGATCGGCACTGCGTGCGCCAATTCTGCAGACAAATGGCAGTATTCATCC
ACAATTTTAAAAGAAAAGGGGGGATTGGGGGGTACAGTGCAGGGGAAAGAATAGTAGACATAATAGCAAC
AGACATACAAACTAAAGAATTACAAAAACAAATTACAAAAATTCAAAATTTTCGGGTTTATTACAGGGAC
AGCAGAGATCCAGTTTGGTTAATTAAGGTACCGATCCGACGCCGCCATCTCTAGGCCCGCGCCGGCCCCC
TCGCACAGACTTGTGGGAGAAGCTCGGCTACTCCCCTGCCCCGGTTAATTTGCATATAATATTTCCTAGT
AACTATAGAGGCTTAATGTGCGATAAAAGACAGATAATCTGTTCTTTTTAATACTAGCTACATTTTACAT
GATAGGCTTGGATTTCTATAAGAGATACAAATACTAAATTATTATTTTAAAAAACAGCACAAAAGGAAAC
TCACCCTAACTGTAAAGTAATTGTGTGTTTTGAGACTATAAATATCCCTTGGAGAAAAGCCTTGTTTGGA
GACGGTTGTAAATGAGCACACAAAATACACATGCTAAAATATTATATTCTATGACCTTTATAAAATCAAC
CAAAATCTTCTTTTTAATAACTTTAGTATCAATAATTAGAATTTTTATGTTCCTTTTTGCAAACTTTTAA
TAAAAATGAGCAAAATAAAAAAACGCTAGTTTTAGTAACTCGCGTTGTTTTCTTCACCTTTAATAATAGC
TACTCCACCACTTGTTCCTAAGCGGTCAGCTCCTGCTTCAATCATTTTTTGAGCATCTTCAAATGTTCTA
ACTCCACCAGCTGCTTTAACTAAAGCATTGTCTTTAACAACTGACTTCATTAGTTTAACATCTTCAAATG
TTGCACCTGATTTTGAAAATCCTGTTGATGTTTTAACAAATTCTAATCCAGCTTCAACAGCTATTTCACA
AGCTTTCATGATTTCTTCTTTTGTTAATAAACAATTTTCCATAATACATTTAACAACATGTGATCCAGCT
GCTTTTTTTACAGCTTTCATGTCTTCTAAAACTAATTCATAATTTTTGTCTTTTAATGCACCAATATTTA
ATACCATATCAATTTCTGTTGCACCATCTTTAATTGCTACGTCTCTCCTAACACCGCGGTTCTATCTAGT
TACGCGTTAAACCAACTAGAAATTTTTTTTGAATTCGCTAGCTAGGTCTTGAAAGGAGTGGGAATTGGCT
CCGGTGCCCGTCAGTGGGCAGAGCGCACATCGCCCACAGTCCCCGAGAAGTTGGGGGGAGGGGTCGGCAA
TTGATCCGGTGCCTAGAGAAGGTGGCGCGGGGTAAACTGGGAAAGTGATGTCGTGTACTGGCTCCGCCTT
TTTCCCGAGGGTGGGGGAGAACCGTATATAAGTGCAGTAGTCGCCGTGAACGTTCTTTTTCGCAACGGGT
TTGCCGCCAGAACACAGGACCGGTTCTAGAGCCACCATGAAAAAGCCTGAACTCACCGCTACCTCTGTCG
AGAAGTTTCTGATCGAAAAGTTCGACAGCGTGTCCGACCTGATGCAGCTCTCCGAGGGCGAAGAATCTCG
GGCTTTCAGCTTCGATGTGGGAGGGCGTGGATATGTCCTGCGGGTGAATAGCTGCGCCGATGGTTTCTAC
AAAGATCGCTATGTTTATCGGCACTTTGCATCCGCCGCTCTCCCTATTCCCGAAGTGCTTGACATTGGGG
AGTTCAGCGAGAGCCTGACCTATTGCATCTCCCGCCGTGCACAGGGTGTCACCTTGCAAGACCTGCCTGA
AACCGAACTGCCCGCTGTTCTCCAGCCCGTCGCCGAGGCCATGGATGCCATCGCTGCCGCCGATCTTAGC
CAGACCAGCGGGTTCGGCCCATTCGGACCTCAAGGAATCGGTCAATACACTACATGGCGCGATTTCATCT
GCGCTATTGCTGATCCCCATGTGTATCACTGGCAAACTGTGATGGACGACACCGTCAGTGCCTCCGTCGC
CCAGGCTCTCGATGAGCTGATGCTTTGGGCCGAGGACTGCCCCGAAGTCCGGCACCTCGTGCACGCCGAT
TTCGGCTCCAACAATGTCCTGACCGACAATGGCCGCATAACAGCCGTCATTGACTGGAGCGAGGCCATGT
TCGGGGATTCCCAATACGAGGTCGCCAACATCTTCTTCTGGAGGCCCTGGTTGGCTTGTATGGAGCAGCA
GACCCGCTACTTCGAGCGGAGGCATCCCGAGCTTGCAGGATCTCCTCGGCTCCGGGCTTATATGCTCCGC
ATTGGTCTTGACCAACTCTATCAGAGCTTGGTTGACGGCAATTTCGATGATGCAGCTTGGGCTCAGGGTC
GCTGCGACGCAATCGTCCGGTCCGGAGCCGGGACTGTCGGGCGTACACAAATCGCCCGCAGAAGCGCTGC
CGTCTGGACCGATGGCTGTGTGGAAGTGCTCGCCGATAGTGGAAACAGACGCCCCAGCACTCGTCCTAGG
GCAAAGGATCTGCAGGGCAGTGGAGAGGGCAGAGGAAGTCTGCTAACATGCGGTGACGTCGAGGAGAATC
CTGGCCCAAGCGCTGCCACCATGGTGAGCAAGGGCGAGGAGCTGTTCACCGGGGTGGTGCCCATCCTGGT
CGAGCTGGACGGCGACGTAAACGGCCACAAGTTCAGCGTGTCCGGCGAGGGCGAGGGCGATGCCACCTAC
GGCAAGCTGACCCTGAAGTTCATCTGCACCACCGGCAAGCTGCCCGTGCCCTGGCCCACCCTCGTGACCA
CCCTGACCTACGGCGTGCAGTGCTTCAGCCGCTACCCCGACCACATGAAGCAGCACGACTTCTTCAAGTC
CGCCATGCCCGAAGGCTACGTCCAGGAGCGCACCATCTTCTTCAAGGACGACGGCAACTACAAGACCCGC
GCCGAGGTGAAGTTCGAGGGCGACACCCTGGTGAACCGCATCGAGCTGAAGGGCATCGACTTCAAGGAGG
ACGGCAACATCCTGGGGCACAAGCTGGAGTACAACTACAACAGCCACAACGTCTATATCATGGCCGACAA
GCAGAAGAACGGCATCAAGGTGAACTTCAAGATCCGCCACAACATCGAGGACGGCAGCGTGCAGCTCGCC
GACCACTACCAGCAGAACACCCCCATCGGCGACGGCCCCGTGCTGCTGCCCGACAACCACTACCTGAGCA
CCCAGTCCGCCCTGAGCAAAGACCCCAACGAGAAGCGCGATCACATGGTCCTGCTGGAGTTCGTGACCGC
CGCCGGGATCACTCTCGGCATGGACGAGCTGTACAAGTAAACGCGTTAAGTCGACAATCAACCTCTGGAT
TACAAAATTTGTGAAAGATTGACTGGTATTCTTAACTATGTTGCTCCTTTTACGCTATGTGGATACGCTG
CTTTAATGCCTTTGTATCATGCTATTGCTTCCCGTATGGCTTTCATTTTCTCCTCCTTGTATAAATCCTG
GTTGCTGTCTCTTTATGAGGAGTTGTGGCCCGTTGTCAGGCAACGTGGCGTGGTGTGCACTGTGTTTGCT
GACGCAACCCCCACTGGTTGGGGCATTGCCACCACCTGTCAGCTCCTTTCCGGGACTTTCGCTTTCCCCC
TCCCTATTGCCACGGCGGAACTCATCGCCGCCTGCCTTGCCCGCTGCTGGACAGGGGCTCGGCTGTTGGG
CACTGACAATTCCGTGGTGTTGTCGGGGAAATCATCGTCCTTTCCTTGGCTGCTCGCCTGTGTTGCCACC
TGGATTCTGCGCGGGACGTCCTTCTGCTACGTCCCTTCGGCCCTCAATCCAGCGGACCTTCCTTCCCGCG
GCCTGCTGCCGGCTCTGCGGCCTCTTCCGCGTCTTCGCCTTCGCCCTCAGACGAGTCGGATCTCCCTTTG
GGCCGCCTCCCCGCGTCGACTTTAAGACCAATGACTTACAAGGCAGCTGTAGATCTTAGCCACTTTTTAA
AAGAAAAGGGGGGACTGGAAGGGCTAATTCACTCCCAACGAAGACAAGATCTGCTTTTTGCTTGTACTGG
GTCTCTCTGGTTAGACCAGATCTGAGCCTGGGAGCTCTCTGGCTAACTAGGGAACCCACTGCTTAAGCCT
CAATAAAGCTTGCCTTGAGTGCTTCAAGTAGTGTGTGCCCGTCTGTTGTGTGACTCTGGTAACTAGAGAT
CCCTCAGACCCTTTTAGTCAGTGTGGAAAATCTCTAGCAGGGCCCGTTTAAACCCGCTGATCAGCCTCGA
CTGTGCCTTCTAGTTGCCAGCCATCTGTTGTTTGCCCCTCCCCCGTGCCTTCCTTGACCCTGGAAGGTGC
CACTCCCACTGTCCTTTCCTAATAAAATGAGGAAATTGCATCGCATTGTCTGAGTAGGTGTCATTCTATT
CTGGGGGGTGGGGTGGGGCAGGACAGCAAGGGGGAGGATTGGGAAGACAATAGCAGGCATGCTGGGGATG
CGGTGGGCTCTATGGCTTCTGAGGCGGAAAGAACCAGCTGGGGCTCTAGGGGGTATCCCC
[124 nt withheld, positions 6291-6414]
C
[91 nt withheld, positions 6416-6506]
A
[49 nt withheld, positions 6508-6556]
CCTTTGACGTTGGAGTCCACGTTCTTT
[37 nt withheld, positions 6584-6620]
ACCCTATCTCGGTCTATTCTTTTGATTTATAAGGGATTTTGCCGATTTCGGCCTATTGGTTAAAAAATGA
GCTGATTTAACAAAAATTTAACGCGAATTAATTCTGTGGAATGTGTGTCAGTTAGGGTGTGGAAAGTCCC
CAGGCTCCCCAGCAGGCAGAAGTATGCAAAGCATGCATCTCAATTAGTCAGCAACCAGGTGTGGAAAGTC
CCCAGGCTCCCCAGCAGGCAGAAGTATGCAAAGCATGCATCTCAATTAGTCAGCAACCATAGTCCCGCCC
CTAACTCCGCCCATCCCGCCCCTAACTCCGCCCAGTTCCGCCCATTCTCCGCCCCATGGCTGACTAATTT
TTTTTATTTATGCAGAGGCCGAGGCCGCCTCTGCCTCTGAGCTATTCCAGAAGTAGTGAGGAGGCTTTTT
TGGAGGCCTAGGCTTTTGCAAAAAGCTCCCGGGAGTTTGTATATCCATTTTCGGATCTGATCAGCACGTG
TTGACAATTAATCATCGGCATAGTATATCGGCATAGTATAATACGACAAGGTGAGGAACTAAACCATGGC
CAAGTTGACCAGTGCCGTTCCGGTGCTCACCGCGCGCGACGTCGCCGGAGCGGTCGAGTTCTGGACCGAC
CGGCTCGGGTTCTCCCGGGACTTCGTGGAGGACGACTTCGCCGGTGTGGTCCGGGACGACGTGACCCTGT
TCATCAGCGCGGTCCAGGACCAGGTGGTGCCGGACAACACCCTGGCCTGGGTGTGGGTGCGCGGCCTGGA
CGAGCTGTACGCCGAGTGGTCGGAGGTCGTGTCCACGAACTTCCGGGACGCCTCCGGGCCGGCCATGACC
GAGATCGGCGAGCAGCCGTGGGGGCGGGAGTTCGCCCTGCGCGACCCGGCCGGCAACTGCGTGCACTTCG
TGGCCGAGGAGCAGGACTGACACGTGCTACGAGATTTCGATTCCACCGCCGCCTTCTATGAAAGGTTGGG
CTTCGGAATCGTTTTCCGGGACGCCGGCTGGATGATCCTCCAGCGCGGGGATCTCATGCTGGAGTTCTTC
GCCCACCCCAACTTGTTTATTGCAGCTTATAATGGTTACAAATAAAGCAATAGCATCACAAATTTCACAA
ATAAAGCATTTTTTTCACTGCATTCTAGTTGTGGTTTGTCCAAACTCATCAATGTATCTTATCATGTCTG
TATACCGTCGACCTCTAGCTAGAGCTTGGCGTAATCATGGTCATAGCTGTTTCCTGTGTGAAATTGTTAT
CCGCTCACAATTCCACACAACATACGAGCCGGAAGCATAAAGTGTAAAGCCTGGGGTGCCTAATGAGTGA
GCTAACTCACATTAATTGCGTTGCGCTCACTGCCCGCTTTCCAGTCGGGAAACCTGTCGTGCCAGCTGCA
TTAATGAATCGGCCAACGCGCGGGGAGAGGCGGTTTGCGTATTGGGCGCTCTTCCGCTTCCTCGCTCACT
GACTCGCTGCGCTCGGTCGTTCGGCTGCGGCGAGCGGTATCAGCTCACTCAAAGGCGGTAATACGGTTAT
CCACAGAATCAGGGGATAACGCAGGAAAGAACATGTGAGCAAAAGGCCAGCAAAAGGCCAGGAACCGTAA
AAAGGCCGCGTTGCTGGCGTTTTTCCATAGGCTCCGCCCCCCTGACGAGCATCACAAAAATCGACGCTCA
AGTCAGAGGTGGCGAAACCCGACAGGACTATAAAGATACCAGGCGTTTCCCCCTGGAAGCTCCCTCGTGC
GCTCTCCTGTTCCGACCCTGCCGCTTACCGGATACCTGTCCGCCTTTCTCCCTTCGGGAAGCGTGGCGCT
TTCTCATAGCTCACGCTGTAGGTATCTCAGTTCGGTGTAGGTCGTTCGCTCCAAGCTGGGCTGTGTGCAC
GAACCCCCCGTTCAGCCCGACCGCTGCGCCTTATCCGGTAACTATCGTCTTGAGTCCAACCCGGTAAGAC
ACGACTTATCGCCACTGGCAGCAGCCACTGGTAACAGGATTAGCAGAGCGAGGTATGTAGGCGGTGCTAC
AGAGTTCTTGAAGTGGTGGCCTAACTACGGCTACACTAGAAGAACAGTATTTGGTATCTGCGCTCTGCTG
AAGCCAGTTACCTTCGGAAAAAGAGTTGGTAGCTCTTGATCCGGCAAACAAACCACCGCTGGTAGCGGTG
GTTTTTTTGTTTGCAAGCAGCAGATTACGCGCAGAAAAAAAGGATCTCAAGAAGATCCTTTGATCTTTTC
TACGGGGTCTGACGCTCAGTGGAACGAAAACTCACGTTAAGGGATTTTGGTCATGAGATTATCAAAAAGG
ATCTTCACCTAGATCCTTTTAAATTAAAAATGAAGTTTTAAATCAATCTAAAGTATATATGAGTAAACTT
GGTCTGACAGTTACCAATGCTTAATCAGTGAGGCACCTATCTCAGCGATCTGTCTATTTCGTTCATCCAT
AGTTGCCTGACTCCCCGTCGTGTAGATAACTACGATACGGGAGGGCTTACCATCTGGCCCCAGTGCTGCA
ATGATACCGCGAGACCCACGCTCACCGGCTCCAGATTTATCAGCAATAAACCAGCCAGCCGGAAGGGCCG
AGCGCAGAAGTGGTCCTGCAACTTTATCCGCCTCCATCCAGTCTATTAATTGTTGCCGGGAAGCTAGAGT
AAGTAGTTCGCCAGTTAATAGTTTGCGCAACGTTGTTGCCATTGCTACAGGCATCGTGGTGTCACGCTCG
TCGTTTGGTATGGCTTCATTCAGCTCCGGTTCCCAACGATCAAGGCGAGTTACATGATCCCCCATGTTGT
GCAAAAAAGCGGTTAGCTCCTTCGGTCCTCCGATCGTTGTCAGAAGTAAGTTGGCCGCAGTGTTATCACT
CATGGTTATGGCAGCACTGCATAATTCTCTTACTGTCATGCCATCCGTAAGATGCTTTTCTGTGACTGGT
GAGTACTCAACCAAGTCATTCTGAGAATAGTGTATGCGGCGACCGAGTTGCTCTTGCCCGGCGTCAATAC
GGGATAATACCGCGCCACATAGCAGAACTTTAAAAGTGCTCATCATTGGAAAACGTTCTTCGGGGCGAAA
ACTCTCAAGGATCTTACCGCTGTTGAGATCCAGTTCGATGTAACCCACTCGTGCACCCAACTGATCTTCA
GCATCTTTTACTTTCACCAGCGTTTCTGGGTGAGCAAAAACAGGAAGGCAAAATGCCGCAAAAAAGGGAA
TAAGGGCGACACGGAAATGTTGAATACTCATACTCTTCCTTTTTCAATATTATTGAAGCATTTATCAGGG
TTATTGTCTCATGAGCGGATACATATTTGAATGTATTTAGAAAAATAAACAAATAGGGGTTCCGCGCACA
TTTCCCCGAAAAGTGCCACCTGACGTCGACGGATCGGGAGATCTCCCGATCCCCTATGGTGCACTCTCAG
TACAATCTGCTCTGATGCCGCATAGTTAAGCCAGTATCTGCTCCCTGCTTGTGTGTTGGAGGTCGCTGAG
TAGTGCGCGAGCAAAATTTAAGCTACAACAAGGCAAGGCTTGACCGACAATTGCATGAAGAATCTGCTTA
GGGTTAGGCGTTTTGCGCTGCTTCGCGATGTACGGGCCAGATATACGCGTTGACATTGATTATTGACTAG
TTATTAATAGTAATCAATTACGGGGTCATTAGTTCATAGCCCATATATGGAGTTCCGCGTTACATAACTT
ACGGTAAATGGCCCGCCTGGCTGACCGCCCAACGACCCCCGCCCATTGACGTCAATAATGACGTATGTTC
CCATAGTAACGCCAATAGGGACTTTCCATTGACGTCAATGGGTGGAGTATTTACGGTAAACTGCCCACTT
GGCAGTACATCAAGTGTATCATATGCCAAGTACGCCCCCTATTGACGTCAATGACGGTAAATGGCCCGCC
TGGCATTATGCCCAGTACATGACCTTATGGGACTTTCCTACTTGGCAGTACATCTACGTATTAGTCATCG
CTATTACCA
Features (pLannotate 1.2.2; 33 found; start..end, strand, type, name):
      3..202     +  promoter       CMV promoter: human cytomegalovirus (CMV) immediate early promoter
    220..400     +  LTR            5' LTR (truncated): truncated 5' long terminal repeat (LTR) from HIV-1
    447..572     +  misc_feature   HIV-1 Ψ: packaging signal of human immunodeficiency virus type 1
    556..919     +  CDS            HIV-1 gag (fragment): gag protein from human immunodeficiency virus 1; gag
   1065..1298    +  misc_feature   RRE: The Rev response element (RRE) of HIV-1 allows for Rev-dependent mRNA export from the nucleus to the cytoplasm.
   1675..1775    +  CDS            Rev (fragment): human immunodeficiency virus 1 (HIV-1) Rev protein; rev; enhances nuclear export of unspliced and incompletely spliced viral mRNAs
   1825..1942    +  misc_feature   cPPT/CTS: central polypurine tract and central termination sequence of HIV-1
   1993..2306    +  promoter       U6 promoter: RNA polymerase III promoter for mouse U6 snRNA (Das et al., 1988)
   2485..2907    -  CDS            deoC (fragment): DEOC_BACHD - Also known as dra. Experimental evidence at protein level: Swiss-Prot protein existence level 1. Catalyzes a reversible aldol reaction between acetaldehyde and D-glyceraldehyde 3-phosphate to generate 2-deoxy-D-ribose 5- phosphate. From Bacillus halodurans (strain ATCC BAA-125 / DSM 18197 / FERM 7344 / JCM 9153 / C-125).
   2982..3000    +  CDS            small t antigen (fragment): SV40 (simian virus 40) small t antigen
   3026..3237    +  promoter       EF-1α core promoter: core promoter for human elongation factor EF-1α
   3257..4278    +  CDS            HygR (fragment): hygromycin B phosphotransferase confers resistance to hygromycin
   4361..5080    +  CDS            EGFP: the original enhanced GFP (Yang et al., 1996) mammalian codon-optimized
   5096..5684    +  misc_feature   WPRE: woodchuck hepatitis virus posttranscriptional regulatory element
   5735..5754    +  misc_feature   cPPT/CTS (fragment): central polypurine tract and central termination sequence of HIV-1
   5756..5989    +  LTR            3' LTR (ΔU3): self-inactivating 3' long terminal repeat (LTR) from HIV-1
   6021..6245    +  polyA_signal   bGH poly(A) signal: bovine growth hormone polyadenylation signal
   6249..6270    +  promoter       SV40 promoter (fragment): SV40 enhancer and early promoter
   6291..6719    +  rep_origin     f1 ori (sequence partly withheld): f1 bacteriophage origin of replication; arrow indicates direction of (+) strand synthesis
   6733..7062    +  promoter       SV40 promoter: SV40 enhancer and early promoter
   7110..7157    +  promoter       EM7 promoter: synthetic bacterial promoter&nbsp
   7176..7550    +  CDS            BleoR: antibiotic-binding protein; Sh ble from Streptoalloteichus hindustanus; confers resistance to bleomycin, phleomycin, and Zeocin™
   7560..7685    +  CDS            ble (fragment): BLE_KLEPN - Experimental evidence at protein level: Swiss-Prot protein existence level 1. Binding protein with a strong affinity to the bleomycin family of antibiotics. Binds to CL990; an antimitotic-antibiotic compound. From Klebsiella pneumoniae.
   7680..7801    +  polyA_signal   SV40 poly(A) signal: SV40 polyadenylation signal
   7874..7890    -  protein_bind   lac operator: The lac repressor binds to the lac operator to inhibit transcription in E. coli. This inhibition can be relieved by adding lactose or isopropyl-β-D-thiogalactopyranoside (IPTG). lac repressor encoded by lacI
   7898..7928    -  promoter       lac promoter: promoter for the E. coli lac operon
   7943..7964    -  protein_bind   CAP binding site: CAP binding activates transcription in the presence of cAMP. E. coli catabolite activator protein
   7977..8069    -  CDS            lacI (fragment): lac repressor; lacI; The lac repressor binds to the lac operator to inhibit transcription in E. coli. This inhibition can be relieved by adding lactose or isopropyl-β-D-thiogalactopyranoside (IPTG).
   8252..8840    -  rep_origin     ori: high-copy-number ColE1/pMB1/pBR322/pUC origin of replication
   9011..9871    -  CDS            AmpR: β-lactamase; bla; confers resistance to ampicillin, carbenicillin, and related antibiotics
   9872..9976    -  promoter       AmpR promoter: bla
  10035..10087   -  misc_feature   bom (fragment): basis of mobility region from pBR322
  10242..2       +  enhancer       CMV enhancer (across the origin): human cytomegalovirus immediate early enhancer
