[The description below was written by a language model from this plasmid's Addgene catalogue record and pLannotate feature annotations shown in this document.]
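Description:
LentiV2-mU6-evopreQ1 is an empty lentiviral backbone derived from lentiCRISPR v2 and intended for cloning libraries of prime-editing guide RNAs (pegRNAs) and nicking guide RNAs (ngRNAs) by Gibson assembly. It is propagated in E. coli through a high-copy ColE1/pUC-type origin with ampicillin resistance; an f1 origin is also present. The catalogue lists a backbone size of 14,873 bp, which is that of the parental plasmid. The sequenced record annotated here is 10,619 nt, and no Cas9 coding sequence is annotated.

The viral portion has a third-generation, self-inactivating layout. A CMV enhancer/promoter drives a truncated HIV-1 5' LTR, followed by the Ψ packaging signal with a gag fragment, the RRE for Rev-dependent export, and the cPPT/CTS. The cassette ends in a ΔU3 3' LTR and a bGH polyadenylation signal. Within the proviral region, a mouse U6 RNA polymerase III promoter is positioned to express the guide RNA. It is followed by a stretch that carries only incidental bacterial-gene matches, most likely a stuffer replaced during library cloning, although the record does not state this. The name points to an evopreQ1 motif, a structured 3' pseudoknot used to stabilise pegRNAs, but it is not annotated in the feature table.

Downstream, an EF-1α core promoter drives hygromycin phosphotransferase followed by EGFP. A short unannotated gap between the two suggests a linker such as a 2A peptide, though this is not recorded. A WPRE then enhances expression. Transduced mammalian cells can therefore be selected with hygromycin and tracked by fluorescence. An SV40/EM7-driven bleomycin/Zeocin resistance cassette lies outside the LTRs. The associated work used such libraries for high-throughput prime-editing screens of functional DNA variants in the human genome.
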