Addgene plasmid #210190: LentiV2-mU6-evopreQ1
Purpose: (Empty Backbone) pegRNA/ngRNA library cloning
Depositing lab: Yin Shen. Depositing organization: University of California, San Francisco (UCSF). Publication: High-throughput PRIME-editing screens identify functional DNA variants in the human genome. Ren X, Yang H, Nierenberg JL, Sun Y, Chen J, Beaman C, Pham T, Nobuhara M, Takagi MA, Narayan V, Li Y, Ziv E, Shen Y. Mol Cell. 2023 Dec 21;83(24):4633-4645.e9. doi: 10.1016/j.molcel.2023.11.021. PubMed 38134886.
Backbone
  Vector backbone: lentiCRISPR v2 (Plasmid #52961)
  Backbone size (bp): 14873
  Vector type: Lentiviral
  Selectable markers: Hygromycin
Growth in bacteria
  Bacterial resistance: Ampicillin, 100 μg/mL
  Growth temperature: 37°C
  Growth strain: NEB Stable
  Copy number: High Copy
Gene/Insert
  Cloning method: Gibson Cloning
Terms and licenses: Academic/Nonprofit Terms; Industry Terms: Not Available to Industry
How to cite: LentiV2-mU6-evopreQ1 was a gift from Yin Shen (Addgene plasmid # 210190 ; http://n2t.net/addgene:210190 ; RRID:Addgene_210190)
